>Addgene plasmid #114712 | pTK746 | depositor full sequence | sequence record 216414 | pTK746 sequence 16366 bps
CTAAATTGTAAGCGTTAATATTTTGTTAAAATTCGCGTTAAATTTTTGTTAAATCAGCTCATTTTTTAAC
CAATAGGCCGAAATCGGCAAAATCCCTTATAAATCAAAAGAATAGACCGAGATAGGGT
[37 nt withheld, positions 129-165]
AAAGAACGTGGACTCCAACGTCAAAGG
[49 nt withheld, positions 193-241]
T
[91 nt withheld, positions 243-333]
G
[124 nt withheld, positions 335-458]
CCCATTCGCCATTCAGGCTGCGCAACTGTTGGGAAGGGCGATCGGTGCGGGCCTCTTCGCTATTACGCCA
GCTGGCGAAAGGGGGATGTGCTGCAAGGCGATTAAGTTGGGTAACGCCAGGGTTTTCCCAGTCACGACGT
TGTAAAACGACGGCCAGTGAGCGCGCGTAATACGACTCACTATAGGGCGAATTGGAGCTCGGAACTCTGG
TGGGAGGGGAGGGTCAGTGAAATCGGCTCTGGCGCGGGCGTCCTCCCACCCTCCCCTTCCTTCGGGGGAG
TCGGTTTACCCGCCGCCTGCTTGTCTTCGACACCTGATTGGCTGTCGAAGCTGTGGGACCGGGCCCTTGC
TACTGGCTCGAGTCTCACATGAGCGAAACCACTGCGCGGGGCGCGGGGGTGGCGGGGAGGCGGGCGTTGG
TACGGTCCTCCCCGAGGCCGAGCGCCGCAGTGTCTGGCCCCGCGCCCCTGCGCAACGTGGCAGGAAGCGC
GCGCTGGAGGCGGGGGCGGGCTGCCGGCCGAGACTTCTGGATGGCGGCGGCCGCGGCTCCGCCCCGGGTT
CCCACCGCCTGAAGGGCGAGACAAGCCCGACCTGCTACAGGCACTCGTGGGGGTGGGGGAGGAGCGGGGG
TCGGTCCGGCTGGTTTGTGGGTGGGAGGCGCTTGTTCTCCAAAAACCGGCGCGAAGCTGAGTCAGTGAGC
GAGGAAGCTCGGGGCAGTGAAAAAAATGCTTTATTTGTGAAATTTGTGATGCTATTGCTTTATTTGTAAC
CATTATAAGCTGCAATAAACAAGTTAACAACAACAATTGCATTCATTTTATGTTTCAGGTTCAGGGGGAG
GTGTGGGAGGTTTTTTAAAGCAAGTAAAACCTCTACAAATGTGGTATGGCTGATTATGATCCTCTGGAGA
TTTACCCGGGGAGCATGTCAAGGTCAAAATCGTCAAGAGCGTCAGCAGGCAGCATATCAAGGTCAAAGTC
GTCAAGGGCATCGGCTGGGAGCATGTCTAAGTCAAAATCGTCAAGGGCGTCGGTCGGCCCGCCGCTTTCG
CACTTTAGCTGTTTCTCCAGGCCACATATGATTAGTTCCAGGCCGAAAAGGAAGGCAGGTTCGGCTCCCT
GCCGGTCGAACAGCTCAATTGCTTGTTTCAGAAGTGGGGGCATAGAATCGGTGGTAGGTGTCTCTCTTTC
CTCTTTTGCTACTTGATGCTCCTGTTCCTCCAATACGCAGCCCAGTGTAAAGTGGCCCACGGCGGACAGA
GCGTACAGTGCGTTCTCCAGGGAGAAGCCTTGCTGACACAGGAACGCGAGCTGATTTTCCAGGGTTTCGT
ACTGTTTCTCTGTTGGGCGGGTGCCGAGATGCACTTTAGCCCCGTCGCGATGTGAGAGGAGAGCACAGCG
GTATGACTTGGCGTTGTTCCGCAGAAAGTCTTGCCATGACTCGCCTTCCAGGGGGCAGGAGTGGGTATGA
TGCCTGTCCAGCATCTCGATTGGCAGGGCATCGAGCAGGGCCCGCTTGTTCTTCACGTGCCAGTACAGGG
TAGGCTGCTCAACTCCCAGCTTTTGAGCGAGTTTCCTTGTCGTCAGGCCTTCGATACCGACTCCATTGAG
TAATTCCAGAGCAGAGTTTATGACTTTGCTCTTGTCCAGTCTAGACATGGTAATTCGATGATCCCCCTGG
GGAGAGAGGTCGGTGATTCGGTCAACGAGGGAGCCGACTGCCGACGTGCGCTCCGGAGGCTTGCAGAATG
CGGAACACCGCGCGGGCAGGAACAGGGCCCACACTACCGCCCCACACCCCGCCTCCCGCACCGCCCCTTC
CCGGCCGCTGCTCTCGGCGCGCCCTGCTGAGCAGCCGCTATTGGCCACAGCCCATCGCGGTCGGCGCGCT
GCCATTGCTCCCTGGCGCTGTCCGTCTGCGAGGGTACTAGTGAGACGTGCGGCTTCCGTTTGTCACGTCC
GGCACGCCGCGAACCGCAAGGAACCTTCCCGACTTAGGGGCGGAGCAGGAAGCGTCGCCGGGGGGCCCAC
AAGGGTAGCGGCGAAGATCCGGGTGACGCTGCGAACGGACGTGAAGAATGTGCGAGACCCAGGGTCGGCG
CCGCTGCGTTTCCCGGAACCACGCCCAGAGCAGCCGCGTCCCTGCGCAAACCCAGGGCTGCCTTGGAAAA
GGCGCAACCCCAACCCCGTGGAATTATCACCTCGAGAATAAAATATCTTTATTTTCATTACATCTGTGTG
TTGGTTTTTTGTGTGAATCGATAGTACTAACATACGCTCTCCATCAAAACAAAACGAAACAAAACAAACT
AGCAAAATAGGCTGTCCCCAGTGCAAGTGCAGGTGCCAGAACATTTCTCTCTCGAGTTTACTCCCTATCA
GTGATAGAGAACGTATGAAGAGTTTACTCCCTATCAGTGATAGAGAACGTATGCAGACTTTACTCCCTAT
CAGTGATAGAGAACGTATAAGGAGTTTACTCCCTATCAGTGATAGAGAACGTATGACCAGTTTACTCCCT
ATCAGTGATAGAGAACGTATCTACAGTTTACTCCCTATCAGTGATAGAGAACGTATATCCAGTTTACTCC
CTATCAGTGATAGAGAACGTATAAGCTTTGCTTATGTAAACCAGGGCGCCTATAAAAGAGTGCTGATTTT
TTGAGTAAACTTCAATTCCACAACACTTTTGTCTTATACCAACTTTCCGTACCACTTCCTACCCTCGTAA
AGAATTCGCGGCCGCACGCGTGCCACCATGACACTCCACGCCACCCGGGGGGCTGCACTCCTCTCTTGGG
TGAACAGTCTACACGTGGCTGACCCTGTGGAGGCTGTGCTGCAGCTCCAGGACTGCAGCATCTTCATCAA
GATCATTGACAGAATCCATGGCACTGAAGAGGGACAGCAAATCTTGAAGCAGCCGGTGTCAGAGAGACTG
GACTTTGTGTGCAGTTTTCTGCAGAAAAATCGAAAACATCCCTCTTCCCCAGAATGCCTGGTATCTGCAC
AGAAGGTGCTAGAGGGATCAGAGCTGGAACTGGCGAAGATGACCATGCTGCTCTTATACCACTCTACCAT
GAGCTCCAAAAGTCCCAGGGACTGGGAACAGTTTGAATATAAAATTCAGGCTGAGTTGGCTGTCATTCTT
AAATTTGTGCTGGACCATGAGGACGGGCTAAACCTTAATGAGGACCTAGAGAACTTCCTACAGAAAGCTC
CTGTGCCTTCTACCTGTTCTAGCACATTCCCTGAAGAGCTCTCCCCACCTAGCCACCAGGCCAAGAGGGA
GATTCGCTTCCTAGAGCTACAGAAGGTTGCCTCCTCTTCCAGTGGGAACAACTTTCTCTCAGGTTCTCCA
GCTTCTCCCATGGGTGATATCCTGCAGACCCCACAGTTCCAGATGAGACGGCTGAAGAAGCAGCTTGCTG
ATGAGAGAAGTAATAGGGATGAGCTGGAGCTGGAGCTAGCTGAGAACCGCAAGCTCCTCACCGAGAAGGA
TGCACAGATAGCCATGATGCAGCAGCGCATTGACCGCCTAGCCCTGCTGAATGAGAAGCAGGCGGCCAGC
CCACTGGAGCCCAAGGAGCTTGAGGAGCTGCGTGACAAGAATGAGAGCCTTACCATGCGGCTGCATGAAA
CCCTGAAGCAGTGCCAGGACCTGAAGACAGAGAAGAGCCAGATGGATCGCAAAATCAACCAGCTTTCGGA
GGAGAATGGAGACCTTTCCTTTAAGCTGCGGGAGTTTGCCAGTCATCTGCAGCAGCTACAGGATGCCCTC
AATGAGCTGACGGAGGAGCACAGCAAGGCCACTCAGGAGTGGCTAGAGAAGCAGGCCCAGCTGGAGAAGG
AGCTCAGCGCAGCCCTGCAGGACAAGAAATGCCTTGAAGAGAAGAACGAAATCCTTCAGGGAAAACTTTC
ACAGCTGGAAGAACACTTGTCCCAGCTGCAGGATAACCCACCCCAGGAGAAGGGCGAGGTGCTGGGTGAT
GTCTTGCAGCTGGAAACCTTGAAGCAAGAGGCAGCCACTCTTGCTGCAAACAACACACAGCTCCAAGCCA
GGGTAGAGATGCTGGAGACTGAGCGAGGCCAGCAGGAAGCCAAGCTGCTTGCTGAGCGGGGCCACTTCGA
AGAAGAAAAGCAGCAGCTGTCTAGCCTGATCACTGACCTGCAGAGCTCCATCTCCAACCTCAGCCAGGCC
AAGGAAGAGCTGGAGCAGGCCTCCCAGGCTCATGGGGCCCGGTTGACTGCCCAGGTGGCCTCTCTGACCT
CTGAGCTCACCACACTCAATGCCACCATCCAGCAACAGGATCAAGAACTGGCTGGCCTGAAGCAGCAGGC
CAAAGAGAAGCAGGCCCAGCTAGCACAGACCCTCCAACAGCAAGAACAGGCCTCCCAGGGCCTCCGCCAC
CAGGTGGAGCAGCTAAGCAGTAGCCTGAAGCAGAAGGAGCAGCAGTTGAAGGAGGTAGCGGAGAAGCAGG
AGGCAACTAGGCAGGACCATGCCCAGCAACTGGCCACTGCTGCAGAGGAGCGAGAGGCCTCCTTAAGGGA
GCGGGATGCGGCTCTCAAGCAGCTGGAGGCACTGGAGAAGGAGAAGGCTGCCAAGCTGGAGATTCTGCAG
CAGCAACTTCAGGTGGCTAATGAAGCCCGGGACAGTGCCCAGACCTCAGTGACACAGGCCCAGCGGGAGA
AGGCAGAGCTGAGCCGGAAGGTGGAGGAACTCCAGGCCTGTGTTGAGACAGCCCGCCAGGAACAGCATGA
GGCCCAGGCCCAGGTTGCAGAGCTAGAGTTGCAGCTGCGGTCTGAGCAGCAAAAAGCAACTGAGAAAGAA
AGGGTGGCCCAGGAGAAGGACCAGCTCCAGGAGCAGCTCCAGGCCCTCAAAGAGTCCTTGAAGGTCACCA
AGGGCAGCCTTGAAGAGGAGAAGCGCAGGGCTGCAGATGCCCTGGAAGAGCAGCAGCGTTGTATCTCTGA
GCTGAAGGCAGAGACCCGAAGCCTGGTGGAGCAGCATAAGCGGGAACGAAAGGAGCTGGAAGAAGAGAGG
GCTGGGCGCAAGGGGCTGGAGGCTCGATTACAGCAGCTTGGGGAGGCCCATCAGGCTGAGACTGAAGTCC
TGCGGCGGGAGCTGGCAGAGGCCATGGCTGCCCAGCACACAGCTGAGAGTGAGTGTGAGCAGCTCGTCAA
AGAAGTAGCTGCCTGGCGTGAGCGGTATGAGGATAGCCAGCAAGAGGAGGCACAGTATGGCGCCATGTTC
CAGGAACAGCTGATGACTTTGAAGGAGGAATGTGAGAAGGCCCGCCAGGAGCTGCAGGAGGCAAAGGAGA
AGGTGGCAGGCATAGAATCCCACAGCGAGCTCCAGATAAGCCGGCAGCAGAACAAACTAGCTGAGCTCCA
TGCCAACCTGGCCAGAGCACTCCAGCAGGTCCAAGAGAAGGAAGTCAGGGCCCAGAAGCTTGCAGATGAC
CTCTCCACTCTGCAGGAAAAGATGGCTGCCACCAGCAAAGAGGTGGCCCGCTTGGAGACCTTGGTGCGCA
AGGCAGGTGAGCAGCAGGAAACAGCCTCCCGGGAGTTAGTCAAGGAGCCTGCGAGGGCAGGAGACAGACA
GCCCGAGTGGCTGGAAGAGCAACAGGGACGCCAGTTCTGCAGCACACAGGCAGCGCTGCAGGCTATGGAG
CGGGAGGCAGAGCAGATGGGCAATGAGCTGGAACGGCTGCGGGCCGCGCTGATGGAGAGCCAGGGGCAGC
AGCAGGAGGAGCGTGGGCAGCAGGAAAGGGAGGTGGCGCGGCTGACCCAGGAGCGGGGCCGTGCCCAGGC
TGACCTTGCCCTGGAGAAGGCGGCCAGAGCAGAGCTTGAGATGCGGCTGCAGAACGCCCTCAACGAGCAG
CGTGTGGAGTTCGCTACCCTGCAAGAGGCACTGGCTCATGCCCTGACGGAAAAGGAAGGCAAGGACCAGG
AGTTGGCCAAGCTTCGTGGTCTGGAGGCAGCCCAGATAAAAGAGCTGGAGGAACTTCGGCAAACCGTGAA
GCAACTGAAGGAACAGCTGGCTAAGAAAGAAAAGGAGCACGCATCTGGCTCAGGAGCCCAATCTGAGGCT
GCTGGCAGGACAGAGCCAACAGGCCCCAAGCTGGAAGCACTGCGGGCAGAGGTGAGCAAGCTGGAACAGC
AATGCCAGAAGCAGCAGGAGCAGGCTGACAGCCTGGAACGCAGCCTCGAGGCTGAGCGGGCCTCCCGGGC
TGAGCGGGACAGTGCTCTGGAGACTCTGCAGGGCCAGTTAGAGGAGAAGGCCCAGGAGCTAGGGCACAGT
CAGAGTGCCTTAGCCTCGGCCCAACGGGAGTTGGCTGCCTTCCGCACCAAGGTACAAGACCACAGCAAGG
CTGAAGATGAGTGGAAGGCCCAGGTGGCCCGGGGCCGGCAAGAGGCTGAGAGGAAAAATAGCCTCATCAG
CAGCTTGGAGGAGGAGGTGTCCATCCTGAATCGCCAGGTCCTGGAGAAGGAGGGGGAGAGCAAGGAGTTG
AAGCGGCTGGTGATGGCCGAGTCAGAGAAGAGCCAGAAGCTGGAGGAGAGGCTGCGCCTGCTGCAGGCAG
AGACAGCCAGCAACAGTGCCAGAGCTGCAGAACGCAGCTCTGCTCTGCGGGAGGAGGTGCAGAGCCTCCG
GGAGGAGGCTGAGAAACAGCGGGTGGCTTCAGAGAACCTGCGGCAGGAGCTGACCTCACAGGCTGAGCGT
GCGGAGGAGCTGGGCCAAGAATTGAAGGCGTGGCAGGAGAAGTTCTTCCAGAAAGAGCAGGCCCTCTCCA
CCCTGCAGCTCGAGCACACCAGCACACAGGCCCTGGTGAGTGAGCTGCTGCCAGCTAAGCACCTCTGCCA
GCAGCTGCAGGCCGAGCAGGCCGCTGCCGAGAAACGCCACCGTGAGGAGCTGGAGCAGAGCAAGCAGGCC
GCTGGGGGACTGCGGGCAGAGCTGCTGCGGGCCCAGCGGGAGCTTGGGGAGCTGATTCCTCTGCGGCAGA
AGGTGGCAGAGCAGGAGCGAACAGCTCAGCAGCTGCGGGCAGAGAAGGCCAGCTATGCAGAGCAGCTGAG
CATGCTGAAGAAGGCGCATGGCCTGCTGGCAGAGGAGAACCGGGGGCTGGGTGAGCGGGCCAACCTTGGC
CGGCAGTTTCTGGAAGTGGAGTTGGACCAGGCCCGGGAAAAGTATGTCCAAGAGTTGGCAGCCGTACGTG
CTGATGCTGAGACCCGTCTGGCTGAGGTGCAGCGAGAAGCACAGAGCACTGCCCGGGAGCTGGAGGTGAT
GACTGCCAAGTATGAGGGTGCCAAGGTCAAGGTCCTGGAGGAGAGGCAGCGGTTCCAGGAAGAGAGGCAG
AAACTCACTGCCCAGGTGGAGCAGCTAGAGGTATTTCAGAGAGAGCAAACTAAGCAGGTGGAAGAACTGA
GTAAGAAACTGGCTGACTCTGACCAAGCCAGCAAGGTGCAGCAGCAGAAGCTGAAGGCTGTCCAGGCTCA
GGGAGGCGAGAGCCAGCAGGAGGCCCAGCGCTTCCAGGCCCAGCTGAATGAACTGCAAGCCCAGTTGAGC
CAGAAGGAGCAGGCAGCTGAGCACTATAAGCTGCAGATGGAGAAAGCCAAAACACATTATGATGCCAAGA
AGCAGCAGAACCAAGAGCTGCAGGAGCAGCTGCGGAGCCTGGAGCAGCTGCAGAAGGAAAACAAAGAGCT
GCGAGCTGAAGCTGAACGGCTGGGCCATGAGCTACAGCAGGCTGGGCTGAAGACCAAGGAGGCTGAACAG
ACCTGCCGCCACCTTACTGCCCAGGTGCGCAGCCTGGAGGCACAGGTTGCCCATGCAGACCAGCAGCTTC
GAGACCTGGGCAAATTCCAGGTGGCAACTGATGCTTTAAAGAGCCGTGAGCCCCAGGCTAAGCCCCAGCT
GGACTTGAGTATTGACAGCCTGGATCTGAGCTGCGAGGAGGGGACCCCACTCAGTATCACCAGCAAGCTG
CCTCGTACCCAGCCAGACGGCACCAGCGTCCCTGGAGAACCAGCCTCACCTATCTCCCAGCGCCTGCCCC
CCAAGGTAGAATCCCTGGAGAGTGCCGCCGCCGCTGCCATCCCTGCTCGGAGTCAGGCCCCCCTGGAGAG
CAGCCTGGACTCCCTGGGAGACGTCTTCCTGGACTCGGGTCGTAAGACCCGCTCCGCTCGTCGGCGCACC
ACGCAGATCATCAACATCACCATGACCAAGAAGCTAGATGTGGAAGAGCCAGACAGCGCCAACTCATCGT
TCTACAGCACGCGGTCTGCTCCTGCTTCCCAGGCTAGCCTGCGAGCCACCTCCTCTACTCAGTCTCTAGC
TCGCCTGGGTTCTCCCGATTATGGCAACTCAGCCCTGCTCAGCTTGCCTGGCTACCGCCCCACCACTCGC
AGTTCTGCTCGTCGTTCCCAGGCCGGGGTGTCCAGTGGGGCCCCTCCAGGAAGGAACAGCTTCTACATGG
GCACTTGCCAGGATGAGCCTGAGCAGCTGGATGACTGGAACCGCATTGCAGAGCTGCAGCAGCGCAATCG
AGTGTGCCCCCCACATCTGAAGACCTGCTATCCCCTGGAGTCCAGGCCTTCCCTGAGCCTGGGCACCATC
ACAGATGAGGAGATGAAAACTGGAGACCCCCAAGAGACCCTGCGCCGAGCCAGCATGCAGCCAATCCAGA
TAGCCGAGGGCACTGGCATCACCACCCGGGTCTCCCTAGAGCCCCACCAGGGCCCTGGAACTCCTGAGTC
TAAGAAGGCCACCAGCTGTTTCCCACGCCCCATGACTCCCCGAGACCGACATGAAGGGCGCAAACAGAGC
ACTACTGAGGCCCAGAAGAAAGCAGCTCCAGCTTCTACTAAACAGGCTGACCGGCGCCAGTCGATGGCCT
TCAGCATCCTCAACACACCCAAGAAGCTAGGGAACAGCCTTCTGCGGCGGGGAGCCTCAAAGAAGGCCCT
GTCCAAGGCTTCCCCCAACACTCGCAGTGGAACCCGCCGTTCTCCGCGCATTGCCACCACCACAGCCAGT
GCCGCCACTGCTGCCGCCATTGGTGCCACCCCTCGAGCCAAGGGCAAGGCAAAGCACGGAGGTGGATCTA
CGCGTGGAGGTGGATCTGCCACCATGGTGTCTAAGGGCGAAGAGCTGATTAAGGAGAACATGCACATGAA
GCTGTACATGGAGGGCACCGTGAACAACCACCACTTCAAGTGCACATCCGAGGGCGAAGGCAAGCCCTAC
GAGGGCACCCAGACCATGAGAATCAAGGTGGTCGAGGGCGGCCCTCTCCCCTTCGCCTTCGACATCCTGG
CTACCAGCTTCATGTACGGCAGCAGAACCTTCATCAACCACACCCAGGGCATCCCCGACTTCTTTAAGCA
GTCCTTCCCTGAGGGCTTCACATGGGAGAGAGTCACCACATACGAAGACGGGGGCGTGCTGACCGCTACC
CAGGACACCAGCCTCCAGGACGGCTGCCTCATCTACAACGTCAAGATCAGAGGGGTGAACTTCCCATCCA
ACGGCCCTGTGATGCAGAAGAAAACACTCGGCTGGGAGGCCAACACCGAGATGCTGTACCCCGCTGACGG
CGGCCTGGAAGGCAGAACCGACATGGCCCTGAAGCTCGTGGGCGGGGGCCACCTGATCTGCAACTTCAAG
ACCACATACAGATCCAAGAAACCCGCTAAGAACCTCAAGATGCCCGGCGTCTACTATGTGGACCACAGAC
TGGAAAGAATCAAGGAGGCCGACAAAGAGACCTACGTCGAGCAGCACGAGGTGGCTGTGGCCAGATACTG
CGACCTCCCTAGCAAACTGGGGCACAAACTTAATGGCATGGACGAGCTGTACAAGTCCGGACTCAGATCT
CGAGCTCAAGCTTCGAACGAATTCGGCATTGATCTGAGCGGCCTGACCCTGCAGGAATTCAGCTCCCCGA
AACGCCCTAAGCTGCTGCGTGAATATTACGATTGGCTGGTTGATAACAGCTTTACCCCATATCTGGTGGT
GGATGCCACATACCTGGGCGTGAACGTGCCCGTGGAGTATGTGAAAGACGGTCAGATCGTGCTGAATCTG
TCTGCAAGTGCGACCGGCAACCTGCAACTGACAAATGATTTTATCCAGTTCAACGCCCGCTTTAAGGGCG
TGTCTCGTGAACTGTATATCCCGATGGGTGCCGCTCTGGCCATTTACGCTCGCGAGAACGGCGATGGTGT
GATGTTCGAACCAGAAGAAATCTATGACGAGCTGAATATTGGTTAAACCGGTGGATCCAGATCTCTGCAG
CATATGTCTAGAGGATCATAATCAGCCATACCACATTTGTAGAGGTTTTACTTGCTTTAAAAAACCTCCC
ACACCTCCCCCTGAACCTGAAACATAAAATGAATGCAATTGTTGTTGTTAACTTGTTTATTGCAGCTTAT
AATGGTTACAAATAAAGCAATAGCATCACAAATTTCACAAATAAAGCATTTTTTTCACTGCCGACGTCAG
GTGGCACTTTTCGGGGTTGGGGTTGCGCCTTTTCCAAGGCAGCCCTGGGTTTGCGCAGGGACGCGGCTGC
TCTGGGCGTGGTTCCGGGAAACGCAGCGGCGCCGACCCTGGGTCTCGCACATTCTTCACGTCCGTTCGCA
GCGTCACCCGGATCTTCGCCGCTACCCTTGTGGGCCCCCCGGCGACGCTTCCTGCTCCGCCCCTAAGTCG
GGAAGGTTCCTTGCGGTTCGCGGCGTGCCGGACGTGACAAACGGAAGCCGCACGTCTCACTAGTACCCTC
GCAGACGGACAGCGCCAGGGAGCAATGGCAGCGCGCCGACCGCGATGGGCTGTGGCCAATAGCGGCTGCT
CAGCAGGGCGCGCCGAGAGCAGCGGCCGGGAAGGGGCGGTGCGGGAGGCGGGGTGTGGGGCGGTAGTGTG
GGCCCTGTTCCTGCCCGCGCGGTGTTCCGCATTCTGCAAGCCTCCGGAGCGCACGTCGGCAGTCGGCTCC
CTCGTTGACCGAATCACCGACCTCTCTCCCCAGGGGGATCCACCGGAGCTTACCATGGATAGATCCGGAA
AGCCTGAACTCACCGCGACGTCTGTCGAGAAGTTTCTGATCGAAAAGTTCGACAGCGTCTCCGACCTGAT
GCAGCTCTCGGAGGGCGAAGAATCTCGTGCTTTCAGCTTCGATGTAGGAGGGCGTGGATATGTCCTGCGG
GTAAATAGCTGCGCCGATGGTTTCTACAAAGATCGTTATGTTTATCGGCACTTTGCATCGGCCGCGCTCC
CGATTCCGGAAGTGCTTGACATTGGGGAATTCAGCGAGAGCCTGACCTATTGCATCTCCCGCCGTGCACA
GGGTGTCACGTTGCAAGACCTGCCTGAAACCGAACTGCCCGCTGTTCTGCAGCCGGTCGCGGAGGCCATG
GATGCGATCGCTGCGGCCGATCTTAGCCAGACGAGCGGGTTCGGCCCATTCGGACCGCAAGGAATCGGTC
AATACACTACATGGCGTGATTTCATATGCGCGATTGCTGATCCCCATGTGTATCACTGGCAAACTGTGAT
GGACGACACCGTCAGTGCGTCCGTCGCGCAGGCTCTCGATGAGCTGATGCTTTGGGCCGAGGACTGCCCC
GAAGTCCGGCACCTCGTGCACGCGGATTTCGGCTCCAACAATGTCCTGACGGACAATGGCCGCATAACAG
CGGTCATTGACTGGAGCGAGGCGATGTTCGGGGATTCCCAATACGAGGTCGCCAACATCTTCTTCTGGAG
GCCGTGGTTGGCTTGTATGGAGCAGCAGACGCGCTACTTCGAGCGGAGGCATCCGGAGCTTGCAGGATCG
CCGCGGCTCCGGGCGTATATGCTCCGCATTGGTCTTGACCAACTCTATCAGAGCTTGGTTGACGGCAATT
TCGATGATGCAGCTTGGGCGCAGGGTCGATGCGACGCAATCGTCCGATCCGGAGCCGGGACTGTCGGGCG
TACACAAATCGCCCGCAGAAGCGCGGCCGTCTGGACCGATGGCTGTGTAGAAGTACTCGCCGATAGTGGA
AACCGACGCCCCAGCACTCGTCCGAGGGCAAAGGAATAGAGTAGATGCCGACCGAACAAGAGCTGATTTC
GAGAACGCCTCAGCCAGCAACTCGCGCGAGCCTAGCAAGGCAAATGCGAGAGAACGGCCTTACGCTTGGT
GGCACAGTTCTCGTCCACAGTTCGCTAAGCTCGCTCGGCTGGGTCGCGGGAGGGCCGGTCGCAGTGATTC
AGGCCCTTCTGGATTGTGTTGGTCCCCAGGGCACGATTGTCATGCCCACGCACTCGGGTGATCTGACTGA
TCCCGCAGATTGGAGATCGCCGCCCGTGCCTGCCGATTGGGTGCAGATCTAGAGCTCGCTGATCAGCCTC
GACTGTGCCTCTAGTTGCCAGCCATCTGTTGTTTGCCCCTCCCCCGTGCCTTCCTTGACCCTGGAAGGTG
CCACTCCCACTGTCCTTTCCTAATAAAATGAGGAAATTGCATCGCATTGTCTGAGTAGGTGTCATTCTAT
TCTGGGGGGTGGGGTGGGGCAGGACAGCAAGGGGGAGGATTGGGAAGACAATAGCAGGCATGCTGGGGAT
GCGGTGGGCTCTATGGCTTCTGAGGCGGAAAGAACCAGCTGGGGCTCGATGAGGGAGCTGCGGTGGAGGA
GGTGGAGAGAAGGCCGCACCCTTCTGGGCAGGGGGAGGGGAGTGCCGCAATACCTTTATGGGAGTTCTCT
GCTGCCTCCCGTCTTGTAAGGACCGCCCTGGGCCTGGAAGAAGCCCTCCCTCCTTTCCTCCTCGCGTGAT
CTCGTCATCGCCTCCATGTCGAGTCGCTTCTCGATTATGGGCGGGATTCTTTTGCCTAGGCTTAAGGGGC
TAACTTGGTCCCTGGGCGTTGCCCTGCAGGGGAGTGAGCAGCTGTAAGATTTGAGGGGCGACTCCGATTA
GTTTATCTTCCCACGGACTAGAGTTGGTGTCGAGGTTATTGTAATAAGGGTGGGGTAGGGAAATGGAGCT
TAGTCATTCACCTGGGGCTGATTTTATGCAACGAGACTGCGGATTATCACTACTTATCATTTTTGGAGCA
TTTTTCTAGAGACAGACATAAAGCATGATCACCTGAGTTTTATACCATTTGAGACCCTTGCTGCACCACC
AAAGTGTAGCATCAGGTTAAATCTTAATAGAAAAATTTTAGCTTTTGCTTGAGAAACCAGTGCTTCCCTC
CCTCACCCTCTCTCCCCAGGCTCTCTACCCCTTTGCATCCCTACCAGGCATCTTAGCAACTCTCACTCAT
ACTTGATCCCATTTTCCATTTGTTGTACTTGCTCCTCTAGTATTCAGACATAGCACTAGCTTTCTCCCTC
TCTTGATCTTGGGTAGCCTGGTGTCTCGCGAAACCAGACAGATTGGTTCCACCACAAATTAAGGCTTGAG
CTGGGGCTTGACTCTTACCCAGCAGTGCTTTTATTCCTCCCTAGTTCACGTTCTTAAATGTTTATCTTGA
TTTTCATTTTATCCTTTTTCCTTAGCTGGGATTCTGTCCCTGACCGTCTTCACAGTCCAGGTGATCTTGA
CTACTGCTTTACAGAGAATTGGATCTGAGGTTAGGCAACATCTCCCTTTTTCTTCCTCTAAATACCTCTC
ATTTCTGTTCTTACCAGTTAGTAACTGATCTCAGATGCCTGTGTGATAGCTGGTACCCAGCTTTTGTTCC
CTTTAGTGAGGGTTAATTGCGCGCTTGGCGTAATCATGGTCATAGCTGTTTCCTGTGTGAAATTGTTATC
CGCTCACAATTCCACACAACATACGAGCCGGAAGCATAAAGTGTAAAGCCTGGGGTGCCTAATGAGTGAG
CTAACTCACATTAATTGCGTTGCGCTCACTGCCCGCTTTCCAGTCGGGAAACCTGTCGTGCCAGCTGCAT
TAATGAATCGGCCAACGCGCGGGGAGAGGCGGTTTGCGTATTGGGCGCTCTTCCGCTTCCTCGCTCACTG
ACTCGCTGCGCTCGGTCGTTCGGCTGCGGCGAGCGGTATCAGCTCACTCAAAGGCGGTAATACGGTTATC
CACAGAATCAGGGGATAACGCAGGAAAGAACATGTGAGCAAAAGGCCAGCAAAAGGCCAGGAACCGTAAA
AAGGCCGCGTTGCTGGCGTTTTTCCATAGGCTCCGCCCCCCTGACGAGCATCACAAAAATCGACGCTCAA
GTCAGAGGTGGCGAAACCCGACAGGACTATAAAGATACCAGGCGTTTCCCCCTGGAAGCTCCCTCGTGCG
CTCTCCTGTTCCGACCCTGCCGCTTACCGGATACCTGTCCGCCTTTCTCCCTTCGGGAAGCGTGGCGCTT
TCTCATAGCTCACGCTGTAGGTATCTCAGTTCGGTGTAGGTCGTTCGCTCCAAGCTGGGCTGTGTGCACG
AACCCCCCGTTCAGCCCGACCGCTGCGCCTTATCCGGTAACTATCGTCTTGAGTCCAACCCGGTAAGACA
CGACTTATCGCCACTGGCAGCAGCCACTGGTAACAGGATTAGCAGAGCGAGGTATGTAGGCGGTGCTACA
GAGTTCTTGAAGTGGTGGCCTAACTACGGCTACACTAGAAGGACAGTATTTGGTATCTGCGCTCTGCTGA
AGCCAGTTACCTTCGGAAAAAGAGTTGGTAGCTCTTGATCCGGCAAACAAACCACCGCTGGTAGCGGTGG
TTTTTTTGTTTGCAAGCAGCAGATTACGCGCAGAAAAAAAGGATCTCAAGAAGATCCTTTGATCTTTTCT
ACGGGGTCTGACGCTCAGTGGAACGAAAACTCACGTTAAGGGATTTTGGTCATGAGATTATCAAAAAGGA
TCTTCACCTAGATCCTTTTAAATTAAAAATGAAGTTTTAAATCAATCTAAAGTATATATGAGTAAACTTG
GTCTGACAGTTACCAATGCTTAATCAGTGAGGCACCTATCTCAGCGATCTGTCTATTTCGTTCATCCATA
GTTGCCTGACTCCCCGTCGTGTAGATAACTACGATACGGGAGGGCTTACCATCTGGCCCCAGTGCTGCAA
TGATACCGCGAGACCCACGCTCACCGGCTCCAGATTTATCAGCAATAAACCAGCCAGCCGGAAGGGCCGA
GCGCAGAAGTGGTCCTGCAACTTTATCCGCCTCCATCCAGTCTATTAATTGTTGCCGGGAAGCTAGAGTA
AGTAGTTCGCCAGTTAATAGTTTGCGCAACGTTGTTGCCATTGCTACAGGCATCGTGGTGTCACGCTCGT
CGTTTGGTATGGCTTCATTCAGCTCCGGTTCCCAACGATCAAGGCGAGTTACATGATCCCCCATGTTGTG
CAAAAAAGCGGTTAGCTCCTTCGGTCCTCCGATCGTTGTCAGAAGTAAGTTGGCCGCAGTGTTATCACTC
ATGGTTATGGCAGCACTGCATAATTCTCTTACTGTCATGCCATCCGTAAGATGCTTTTCTGTGACTGGTG
AGTACTCAACCAAGTCATTCTGAGAATAGTGTATGCGGCGACCGAGTTGCTCTTGCCCGGCGTCAATACG
GGATAATACCGCGCCACATAGCAGAACTTTAAAAGTGCTCATCATTGGAAAACGTTCTTCGGGGCGAAAA
CTCTCAAGGATCTTACCGCTGTTGAGATCCAGTTCGATGTAACCCACTCGTGCACCCAACTGATCTTCAG
CATCTTTTACTTTCACCAGCGTTTCTGGGTGAGCAAAAACAGGAAGGCAAAATGCCGCAAAAAAGGGAAT
AAGGGCGACACGGAAATGTTGAATACTCATACTCTTCCTTTTTCAATATTATTGAAGCATTTATCAGGGT
TATTGTCTCATGAGCGGATACATATTTGAATGTATTTAGAAAAATAAACAAATAGGGGTTCCGCGCACAT
TTCCCCGAAAAGTGCCAC
Features (pLannotate 1.2.2; 29 found; start..end, strand, type, name):
     30..458     -  rep_origin     f1 ori (sequence partly withheld): f1 bacteriophage origin of replication; arrow indicates direction of (+) strand synthesis
    463..618     -  CDS            lacZα (fragment): LacZα fragment of β-galactosidase; lacZ fragment
    626..644     +  promoter       T7 promoter: promoter for bacteriophage T7 RNA polymerase
   1172..1253    -  polyA_signal   SV40 poly(A) signal: SV40 polyadenylation signal
   1276..1359    -  CDS            large T antigen (fragment): large T antigen from SV40 (simian virus 40)
   1370..2116    -  CDS            Tet-On® 3G: modified rtTA protein that binds tightly to promoters containing the tet operator in the presence of doxycycline
   2135..2645    -  promoter       hPGK promoter: human phosphoglycerate kinase 1 promoter
   2665..2713    +  polyA_signal   poly(A) signal: synthetic polyadenylation signal
   2727..2818    +  misc_feature   pause site: RNA polymerase II transcriptional pause signal from the human α2 globin gene
   2822..3189    +  promoter       TRE3GS promoter: 3rd-generation Tet-responsive promoter that can be activated by binding of Tet-On® 3G, modified to eliminate binding sites for endogenous mammalian transcription factors
   3216..9545    +  CDS            NUMA1: NUMA1_HUMAN - Also known as NMP22 From Homo sapiens (Human).
   9582..10313   +  CDS            TagRFP-T: TagRFP-T is a basic (constitutively fluorescent) red fluorescent protein published in 2008, derived from Entacmaea quadricolor. It has low acid sensitivity.
  10314..10345   +  misc_feature   MCS (fragment): multiple cloning site
  10389..10718   +  CDS            sspB (fragment): SSPB_HAEIN - Experimental evidence at protein level: Swiss-Prot protein existence level 1. Also stimulates degradation of the N-terminus of RseA (residues 1-108, alone or in complex with sigma-E) by ClpX-ClpP in a non-ssrA-mediated fashion. From Haemophilus influenzae (strain ATCC 51907 / DSM 11121 / KW20 / Rd).
  10762..10845   +  CDS            large T antigen (fragment): large T antigen from SV40 (simian virus 40)
  10868..10949   +  polyA_signal   SV40 poly(A) signal: SV40 polyadenylation signal
  10971..11481   +  promoter       hPGK promoter: human phosphoglycerate kinase 1 promoter
  11517..12537   +  CDS            HygR (fragment): aminoglycoside phosphotransferase from E. coli; aph(4)-Ia; confers resistance to hygromycin
  12555..12827   +  CDS            yokD (fragment): YOKD_BACSU - Experimental evidence at protein level: Swiss-Prot protein existence level 1. May contribute to antibiotic resistance. From Bacillus subtilis (strain 168).
  12858..13074   +  polyA_signal   bGH poly(A) signal: bovine growth hormone polyadenylation signal
  13078..13099   +  promoter       SV40 promoter (fragment): SV40 enhancer and early promoter
  14178..14196   -  promoter       T3 promoter: promoter for bacteriophage T3 RNA polymerase
  14239..14261   -  protein_bind   lac operator (fragment): The lac repressor binds to the lac operator to inhibit transcription in E. coli. This inhibition can be relieved by adding lactose or isopropyl-β-D-thiogalactopyranoside (IPTG). lac repressor encoded by lacI
  14265..14295   -  promoter       lac promoter: promoter for the E. coli lac operon
  14310..14331   -  protein_bind   CAP binding site: CAP binding activates transcription in the presence of cAMP. E. coli catabolite activator protein
  14344..14436   -  CDS            lacI (fragment): lac repressor; lacI; The lac repressor binds to the lac operator to inhibit transcription in E. coli. This inhibition can be relieved by adding lactose or isopropyl-β-D-thiogalactopyranoside (IPTG).
  14619..15207   -  rep_origin     ori: high-copy-number ColE1/pMB1/pBR322/pUC origin of replication
  15378..16238   -  CDS            AmpR: β-lactamase; bla; confers resistance to ampicillin, carbenicillin, and related antibiotics
  16239..16343   -  promoter       AmpR promoter: bla
