>Addgene plasmid #114712 | pTK746 | addgene full sequence | sequence record 225207 | Addgene NGS Result
CTAAATTGTAAGCGTTAATATTTTGTTAAAATTCGCGTTAAATTTTTGTTAAATCAGCTCATTTTTTAAC
CAATAGGCCGAAATCGGCAAAATCCCTTATAAATCAAAAGAATAGACCGAGATAGGGT
[37 nt withheld, positions 129-165]
AAAGAACGTGGACTCCAACGTCAAAGG
[49 nt withheld, positions 193-241]
T
[91 nt withheld, positions 243-333]
G
[124 nt withheld, positions 335-458]
CCCATTCGCCATTCAGGCTGCGCAACTGTTGGGAAGGGCGATCGGTGCGGGCCTCTTCGCTATTACGCCA
GCTGGCGAAAGGGGGATGTGCTGCAAGGCGATTAAGTTGGGTAACGCCAGGGTTTTCCCAGTCACGACGT
TGTAAAACGACGGCCAGTGAGCGCGCGTAATACGACTCACTATAGGGCGAATTGGAGCTCGGAACTCTGG
TGGGAGGGGAGGGTCAGTGAAATTGGCTCTGGCGCGGGCGTCCTCCCACCCTCCCCTTCCTTCGGGGGAG
TCGGTTTACCCGCCGCCTGCTTGTCTTCGACACCTGATTGGCTGTCGAAGCTGTGGGACCGGGCCCTTGC
TACTGGCTCGAGTCTCACATGAGCGAAACCACTGCGCGGGGCGCGGGGGTGGCGGGGAGGCGGGCGTTGG
TACGGTCCTCCCCGAGGCCGAGCGCCGCAGTGTCTGGCCCCGCGCCCCTGCGCAACGTGGCAGGAAGCGC
GCGCTGGAGGCGGGGGCGGGCTGCCGGCCGAGACTTCTGGATGGCGGCGGCCGCGGCTCCGCCCCGGGTT
CCCACCGCCTGAAGGGCGAGACAAGCCCGACCTGCTACAGGCACTCGTGGGGGTGGGGGAGGAGCGGGGG
TCGGTCCGGCTGGTTTGTGGGTGGGAGGCGCTTGTTCTCCAAAAACCGGCGCGAAGCTGAGTCAGTGAGC
GAGGAAGCTCGGGGCAGTGAAAAAAATGCTTTATTTGTGAAATTTGTGATGCTATTGCTTTATTTGTAAC
CATTATAAGCTGCAATAAACAAGTTAACAACAACAATTGCATTCATTTTATGTTTCAGGTTCAGGGGGAG
GTGTGGGAGGTTTTTTAAAGCAAGTAAAACCTCTACAAATGTGGTATGGCTGATTATGATCCTCTGGAGA
TTTACCCGGGGAGCATGTCAAGGTCAAAATCGTCAAGAGCGTCAGCAGGCAGCATATCAAGGTCAAAGTC
GTCAAGGGCATCGGCTGGGAGCATGTCTAAGTCAAAATCGTCAAGGGCGTCGGTCGGCCCGCCGCTTTCG
CACTTTAGCTGTTTCTCCAGGCCACATATGATTAGTTCCAGGCCGAAAAGGAAGGCAGGTTCGGCTCCCT
GCCGGTCGAACAGCTCAATTGCTTGTTTCAGAAGTGGGGGCATAGAATCGGTGGTAGGTGTCTCTCTTTC
CTCTTTTGCTACTTGATGCTCCTGTTCCTCCAATACGCAGCCCAGTGTAAAGTGGCCCACGGCGGACAGA
GCGTACAGTGCGTTCTCCAGGGAGAAGCCTTGCTGACACAGGAACGCGAGCTGATTTTCCAGGGTTTCGT
ACTGTTTCTCTGTTGGGCGGGTGCCGAGATGCACTTTAGCCCCGTCGCGATGTGAGAGGAGAGCACAGCG
GTATGACTTGGCGTTGTTCCGCAGAAAGTCTTGCCATGACTCGCCTTCCAGGGGGCAGGAGTGGGTATGA
TGCCTGTCCAGCATCTCGATTGGCAGGGCATCGAGCAGGGCCCGCTTGTTCTTCACGTGCCAGTACAGGG
TAGGCTGCTCAACTCCCAGCTTTTGAGCGAGTTTCCTTGTCGTCAGGCCTTCGATACCGACTCCATTGAG
TAATTCCAGAGCAGAGTTTATGACTTTGCTCTTGTCCAGTCTAGACATGGTAATTCGATGATCCCCCTGG
GGAGAGAGGTCGGTGATTCGGTCAACGAGGGAGCCGACTGCCGACGTGCGCTCCGGAGGCTTGCAGAATG
CGGAACACCGCGCGGGCAGGAACAGGGCCCACACTACCGCCCCACACCCCGCCTCCCGCACCGCCCCTTC
CCGGCCGCTGCTCTCGGCGCGCCCTGCTGAGCAGCCGCTATTGGCCACAGCCCATCGCGGTCGGCGCGCT
GCCATTGCTCCCTGGCGCTGTCCGTCTGCGAGGGTACTAGTGAGACGTGCGGCTTCCGTTTGTCACGTCC
GGCACGCCGCGAACCGCAAGGAACCTTCCCGACTTAGGGGCGGAGCAGGAAGCGTCGCCGGGGGGCCCAC
AAGGGTAGCGGCGAAGATCCGGGTGACGCTGCGAACGGACGTGAAGAATGTGCGAGACCCAGGGTCGGCG
CCGCTGCGTTTCCCGGAACCACGCCCAGAGCAGCCGCGTCCCTGCGCAAACCCAGGGCTGCCTTGGAAAA
GGCGCAACCCCAACCCCGTGGAATTATCACCTCGAGAATAAAATATCTTTATTTTCATTACATCTGTGTG
TTGGTTTTTTGTGTGAATCGATAGTACTAACATACGCTCTCCATCAAAACAAAACGAAACAAAACAAACT
AGCAAAATAGGCTGTCCCCAGTGCAAGTGCAGGTGCCAGAACATTTCTCTCTCGAGTTTACTCCCTATCA
GTGATAGAGAACGTATGAAGAGTTTACTCCCTATCAGTGATAGAGAACGTATGCAGACTTTACTCCCTAT
CAGTGATAGAGAACGTATAAGGAGTTTACTCCCTATCAGTGATAGAGAACGTATGACCAGTTTACTCCCT
ATCAGTGATAGAGAACGTATCTACAGTTTACTCCCTATCAGTGATAGAGAACGTATATCCAGTTTACTCC
CTATCAGTGATAGAGAACGTATAAGCTTTGCTTATGTAAACCAGGGCGCCTATAAAAGAGTGCTGATTTT
TTGAGTAAACTTCAATTCCACAACACTTTTGTCTTATACCAACTTTCCGTACCACTTCCTACCCTCGTAA
AGAATTCGCGGCCGCACGCGTGCCACCATGACACTCCACGCCACCCGGGGGGCTGCACTCCTCTCTTGGG
TGAACAGTCTACACGTGGCTGACCCTGTGGAGGCTGTGCTGCAGCTCCAGGACTGCAGCATCTTCATCAA
GATCATTGACAGAATCCATGGCACTGAAGAGGGACAGCAAATCTTGAAGCAGCCGGTGTCAGAGAGACTG
GACTTTGTGTGCAGTTTTCTGCAGAAAAATCGAAAACATCCCTCTTCCCCAGAATGCCTGGTATCTGCAC
AGAAGGTGCTAGAGGGATCAGAGCTGGAACTGGCGAAGATGACCATGCTGCTCTTATACCACTCTACCAT
GAGCTCCAAAAGTCCCAGGGACTGGGAACAGTTTGAATATAAAATTCAGGCTGAGTTGGCTGTCATTCTT
AAATTTGTGCTGGACCATGAGGACGGGCTAAACCTTAATGAGGACCTAGAGAACTTCCTACAGAAAGCTC
CTGTGCCTTCTACCTGTTCTAGCACATTCCCTGAAGAGCTCTCCCCACCTAGCCACCAGGCCAAGAGGGA
GATTCGCTTCCTAGAGCTACAGAAGGTTGCCTCCTCTTCCAGTGGGAACAACTTTCTCTCAGGTTCTCCA
GCTTCTCCCATGGGTGATATCCTGCAGACCCCACAGTTCCAGATGAGACGGCTGAAGAAGCAGCTTGCTG
ATGAGAGAAGTAATAGGGATGAGCTGGAGCTGGAGCTAGCTGAGAACCGCAAGCTCCTCACCGAGAAGGA
TGCACAGATAGCCATGATGCAGCAGCGCATTGACCGCCTAGCCCTGCTGAATGAGAAGCAGGCGGCCAGC
CCACTGGAGCCCAAGGAGCTTGAGGAGCTGCGTGACAAGAATGAGAGCCTTACCATGCGGCTGCATGAAA
CCCTGAAGCAGTGCCAGGACCTGAAGACAGAGAAGAGCCAGATGGATCGCAAAATCAACCAGCTTTCGGA
GGAGAATGGAGACCTTTCCTTTAAGCTGCGGGAGTTTGCCAGTCATCTGCAGCAGCTACAGGATGCCCTC
AATGAGCTGACGGAGGAGCACAGCAAGGCCACTCAGGAGTGGCTAGAGAAGCAGGCCCAGCTGGAGAAGG
AGCTCAGCGCAGCCCTGCAGGACAAGAAATGCCTTGAAGAGAAGAACGAAATCCTTCAGGGAAAACTTTC
ACAGCTGGAAGAACACTTGTCCCAGCTGCAGGATAACCCACCCCAGGAGAAGGGCGAGGTGCTGGGTGAT
GTCTTGCAGCTGGAAACCTTGAAGCAAGAGGCAGCCACTCTTGCTGCAAACAACACACAGCTCCAAGCCA
GGGTAGAGATGCTGGAGACTGAGCGAGGCCAGCAGGAAGCCAAGCTGCTTGCTGAGCGGGGCCACTTCGA
AGAAGAAAAGCAGCAGCTGTCTAGCCTGATCACTGACCTGCAGAGCTCCATCTCCAACCTCAGCCAGGCC
AAGGAAGAGCTGGAGCAGGCCTCCCAGGCTCATGGGGCCCGGTTGACTGCCCAGGTGGCCTCTCTGACCT
CTGAGCTCACCACACTCAATGCCACCATCCAGCAACAGGATCAAGAACTGGCTGGCCTGAAGCAGCAGGC
CAAAGAGAAGCAGGCCCAGCTAGCACAGACCCTCCAACAGCAAGAACAGGCCTCCCAGGGCCTCCGCCAC
CAGGTGGAGCAGCTAAGCAGTAGCCTGAAGCAGAAGGAGCAGCAGTTGAAGGAGGTAGCGGAGAAGCAGG
AGGCAACTAGGCAGGACCATGCCCAGCAACTGGCCACTGCTGCAGAGGAGCGAGAGGCCTCCTTAAGGGA
GCGGGATGCGGCTCTCAAGCAGCTGGAGGCACTGGAGAAGGAGAAGGCTGCCAAGCTGGAGATTCTGCAG
CAGCAACTTCAGGTGGCTAATGAAGCCCGGGACAGTGCCCAGACCTCAGTGACACAGGCCCAGCGGGAGA
AGGCAGAGCTGAGCCGGAAGGTGGAGGAACTCCAGGCCTGTGTTGAGACAGCCCGCCAGGAACAGCATGA
GGCCCAGGCCCAGGTTGCAGAGCTAGAGTTGCAGCTGCGGTCTGAGCAGCAAAAAGCAACTGAGAAAGAA
AGGGTGGCCCAGGAGAAGGACCAGCTCCAGGAGCAGCTCCAGGCCCTCAAAGAGTCCTTGAAGGTCACCA
AGGGCAGCCTTGAAGAGGAGAAGCGCAGGGCTGCAGATGCCCTGGAAGAGCAGCAGCGTTGTATCTCTGA
GCTGAAGGCAGAGACCCGAAGCCTGGTGGAGCAGCATAAGCGGGAACGAAAGGAGCTGGAAGAAGAGAGG
GCTGGGCGCAAGGGGCTGGAGGCTCGATTACAGCAGCTTGGGGAGGCCCATCAGGCTGAGACTGAAGTCC
TGCGGCGGGAGCTGGCAGAGGCCATGGCTGCCCAGCACACAGCTGAGAGTGAGTGTGAGCAGCTCGTCAA
AGAAGTAGCTGCCTGGCGTGAGCGGTATGAGGATAGCCAGCAAGAGGAGGCACAGTATGGCGCCATGTTC
CAGGAACAGCTGATGACTTTGAAGGAGGAATGTGAGAAGGCCCGCCAGGAGCTGCAGGAGGCAAAGGAGA
AGGTGGCAGGCATAGAATCCCACAGCGAGCTCCAGATAAGCCGGCAGCAGAACAAACTAGCTGAGCTCCA
TGCCAACCTGGCCAGAGCACTCCAGCAGGTCCAAGAGAAGGAAGTCAGGGCCCAGAAGCTTGCAGATGAC
CTCTCCACTCTGCAGGAAAAGATGGCTGCCACCAGCAAAGAGGTGGCCCGCTTGGAGACCTTGGTGCGCA
AGGCAGGTGAGCAGCAGGAAACAGCCTCCCGGGAGTTAGTCAAGGAGCCTGCGAGGGCAGGAGACAGACA
GCCCGAGTGGCTGGAAGAGCAACAGGGACGCCAGTTCTGCAGCACACAGGCAGCGCTGCAGGCTATGGAG
CGGGAGGCAGAGCAGATGGGCAATGAGCTGGAACGGCTGCGGGCCGCGCTGATGGAGAGCCAGGGGCAGC
AGCAGGAGGAGCGTGGGCAGCAGGAAAGGGAGGTGGCGCGGCTGACCCAGGAGCGGGGCCGTGCCCAGGC
TGACCTTGCCCTGGAGAAGGCGGCCAGAGCAGAGCTTGAGATGCGGCTGCAGAACGCCCTCAACGAGCAG
CGTGTGGAGTTCGCTACCCTGCAAGAGGCACTGGCTCATGCCCTGACGGAAAAGGAAGGCAAGGACCAGG
AGTTGGCCAAGCTTCGTGGTCTGGAGGCAGCCCAGATAAAAGAGCTGGAGGAACTTCGGCAAACCGTGAA
GCAACTGAAGGAACAGCTGGCTAAGAAAGAAAAGGAGCACGCATCTGGCTCAGGAGCCCAATCTGAGGCT
GCTGGCAGGACAGAGCCAACAGGCCCCAAGCTGGAAGCACTGCGGGCAGAGGTGAGCAAGCTGGAACAGC
AATGCCAGAAGCAGCAGGAGCAGGCTGACAGCCTGGAACGCAGCCTCGAGGCTGAGCGGGCCTCCCGGGC
TGAGCGGGACAGTGCTCTGGAGACTCTGCAGGGCCAGTTAGAGGAGAAGGCCCAGGAGCTAGGGCACAGT
CAGAGTGCCTTAGCCTCGGCCCAACGGGAGTTGGCTGCCTTCCGCACCAAGGTACAAGACCACAGCAAGG
CTGAAGATGAGTGGAAGGCCCAGGTGGCCCGGGGCCGGCAAGAGGCTGAGAGGAAAAATAGCCTCATCAG
CAGCTTGGAGGAGGAGGTGTCCATCCTGAATCGCCAGGTCCTGGAGAAGGAGGGGGAGAGCAAGGAGTTG
AAGCGGCTGGTGATGGCCGAGTCAGAGAAGAGCCAGAAGCTGGAGGAGAGGCTGCGCCTGCTGCAGGCAG
AGACAGCCAGCAACAGTGCCAGAGCTGCAGAACGCAGCTCTGCTCTGCGGGAGGAGGTGCAGAGCCTCCG
GGAGGAGGCTGAGAAACAGCGGGTGGCTTCAGAGAACCTGCGGCAGGAGCTGACCTCACAGGCTGAGCGT
GCGGAGGAGCTGGGCCAAGAATTGAAGGCGTGGCAGGAGAAGTTCTTCCAGAAAGAGCAGGCCCTCTCCA
CCCTGCAGCTCGAGCACACCAGCACACAGGCCCTGGTGAGTGAGCTGCTGCCAGCTAAGCACCTCTGCCA
GCAGCTGCAGGCCGAGCAGGCCGCTGCCGAGAAACGCCACCGTGAGGAGCTGGAGCAGAGCAAGCAGGCC
GCTGGGGGACTGCGGGCAGAGCTGCTGCGGGCCCAGCGGGAGCTTGGGGAGCTGATTCCTCTGCGGCAGA
AGGTGGCAGAGCAGGAGCGAACAGCTCAGCAGCTGCGGGCAGAGAAGGCCAGCTATGCAGAGCAGCTGAG
CATGCTGAAGAAGGCGCATGGCCTGCTGGCAGAGGAGAACCGGGGGCTGGGTGAGCGGGCCAACCTTGGC
CGGCAGTTTCTGGAAGTGGAGTTGGACCAGGCCCGGGAAAAGTATGTCCAAGAGTTGGCAGCCGTACGTG
CTGATGCTGAGACCCGTCTGGCTGAGGTGCAGCGAGAAGCACAGAGCACTGCCCGGGAGCTGGAGGTGAT
GACTGCCAAGTATGAGGGTGCCAAGGTCAAGGTCCTGGAGGAGAGGCAGCGGTTCCAGGAAGAGAGGCAG
AAACTCACTGCCCAGGTGGAAGAACTGAGTAAGAAACTGGCTGACTCTCACTGCCCAGGTGGAAGAACTG
AGTAAGAAACTGGCTGACTCTGACCAAGCCAGCAAGGTGCAGCAGCAGAAGCTGAAGGCTGTCCAGGCTC
AGGGAGGCGAGAGCCAGCAGGAGGCCCAGCGCTTCCAGGCCCAGCTGAATGAACTGCAAGCCCAGTTGAG
CCAGAAGGAGCAGGCAGCTGAGCACTATAAGCTGCAGATGGAGAAAGCCAAAACACATTATGATGCCAAG
AAGCAGCAGAACCAAGAGCTGCAGGAGCAGCTGCGGAGCCTGGAGCAGCTGCAGAAGGAAAACAAAGAGC
TGCGAGCTGAAGCTGAACGGCTGGGCCATGAGCTACAGCAGGCTGGGCTGAAGACCAAGGAGGCTGAACA
GACCTGCCGCCACCTTACTGCCCAGGTGCGCAGCCTGGAGGCACAGGTTGCCCATGCAGACCAGCAGCTT
CGAGACCTGGGCAAATTCCAGGTGGCAACTGATGCTTTAAAGAGCCGTGAGCCCCAGGCTAAGCCCCAGC
TGGACTTGAGTATTGACAGCCTGGATCTGAGCTGCGAGGAGGGGACCCCACTCAGTATCACCAGCAAGCT
GCCTCGTACCCAGCCAGACGGCACCAGCGTCCCTGGAGAACCAGCCTCACCTATCTCCCAGCGCCTGCCC
CCCAAGGTAGAATCCCTGGAGAGTGCCGCCGCCGCTGCCATCCCTGCTCGGAGTCAGGCCCCCCTGGAGA
GCAGCCTGGACTCCCTGGGAGACGTCTTCCTGGACTCGGGTCGTAAGACCCGCTCCGCTCGTCGGCGCAC
CACGCAGATCATCAACATCACCATGACCAAGAAGCTAGATGTGGAAGAGCCAGACAGCGCCAACTCATCG
TTCTACAGCACGCGGTCTGCTCCTGCTTCCCAGGCTAGCCTGCGAGCCACCTCCTCTACTCAGTCTCTAG
CTCGCCTGGGTTCTCCCGATTATGGCAACTCAGCCCTGCTCAGCTTGCCTGGCTACCGCCCCACCACTCG
CAGTTCTGCTCGTCGTTCCCAGGCCGGGGTGTCCAGTGGGGCCCCTCCAGGAAGGAACAGCTTCTACATG
GGCACTTGCCAGGATGAGCCTGAGCAGCTGGATGACTGGAACCGCATTGCAGAGCTGCAGCAGCGCAATC
GAGTGTGCCCCCCACATCTGAAGACCTGCTATCCCCTGGAGTCCAGGCCTTCCCTGAGCCTGGGCACCAT
CACAGATGAGGAGATGAAAACTGGAGACCCCCAAGAGACCCTGCGCCGAGCCAGCATGCAGCCAATCCAG
ATAGCCGAGGGCACTGGCATCACCACCCGGGTCTCCCTAGAGCCCCACCAGGGCCCTGGAACTCCTGAGT
CTAAGAAGGCCACCAGCTGTTTCCCACGCCCCATGACTCCCCGAGACCGACATGAAGGGCGCAAACAGAG
CACTACTGAGGCCCAGAAGAAAGCAGCTCCAGCTTCTACTAAACAGGCTGACCGGCGCCAGTCGATGGCC
TTCAGCATCCTCAACACACCCAAGAAGCTAGGGAACAGCCTTCTGCGGCGGGGAGCCYCAAARAARGCCC
YGTCCAAGGCCTCCCCCAACACCCGCMGKGGAACCCGCCGTTCTCCGCGCATTGCCCCCMCCACAGCCAG
TGCCGCCACTGCTGCCGCCATTGGTGCCACCCCTCGAGCCAAGGGCAAGGCAAAGCACGGAGGTGGATCT
ACGCGTGGAGGTGGATCTGCCACCATGGTGTCTAAGGGCGAAGAGCTGATTAAGGAGAACATGCACATGA
AGCTGTACATGGAGGGCACCGTGAACAACCACCACTTCAAGTGCACATCCGAGGGCGAAGGCAAGCCCTA
CGAGGGCACCCAGACCATGAGAATCAAGGTGGTCGAGGGCGGCCCTCTCCCCTTCGCCTTCGACATCCTG
GCTACCAGCTTCATGTACGGCAGCAGAACCTTCATCAACCACACCCAGGGCATCCCCGACTTCTTTAAGC
AGTCCTTCCCTGAGGGCTTCACATGGGAGAGAGTCACCACATACGAAGACGGGGGCGTGCTGACCGCTAC
CCAGGACACCAGCCTCCAGGACGGCTGCCTCATCTACAACGTCAAGATCAGAGGGGTGAACTTCCCATCC
AACGGCCCTGTGATGCAGAAGAAAACACTCGGCTGGGAGGCCAACACCGAGATGCTGTACCCCGCTGACG
GCGGCCTGGAAGGCAGAACCGACATGGCCCTGAAGCTCGTGGGCGGGGGCCACCTGATCTGCAACTTCAA
GACCACATACAGATCCAAGAAACCCGCTAAGAACCTCAAGATGCCCGGCGTCTACTATGTGGACCACAGA
CTGGAAAGAATCAAGGAGGCCGACAAAGAGACCTACGTCGAGCAGCACGAGGTGGCTGTGGCCAGATACT
GCGACCTCCCTAGCAAACTGGGGCACAAACTTAATGGCATGGACGAGCTGTACAAGTCCGGACTCAGATC
TCGAGCTCAAGCTTCGAACGAATTCGGCATTGATCTGAGCGGCCTGACCCTGCAGGAATTCAGCTCCCCG
AAACGCCCTAAGCTGCTGCGTGAATATTACGATTGGCTGGTTGATAACAGCTTTACCCCATATCTGGTGG
TGGATGCCACATACCTGGGCGTGAACGTGCCCGTGGAGTATGTGAAAGACGGTCAGATCGTGCTGAATCT
GTCTGCAAGTGCGACCGGCAACCTGCAACTGACAAATGATTTTATCCAGTTCAACGCCCGCTTTAAGGGC
GTGTCTCGTGAACTGTATATCCCGATGGGTGCCGCTCTGGCCATTTACGCTCGCGAGAACGGCGATGGTG
TGATGTTCGAACCAGAAGAAATCTATGACGAGCTGAATATTGGTTAAACCGGTGGATCCAGATCTCTGCA
GCATATGTCTAGAGGATCATAATCAGCCATACCACATTTGTAGAGGTTTTACTTGCTTTAAAAAACCTCC
CACACCTCCCCCTGAACCTGAAACATAAAATGAATGCAATTGTTGTTGTTAACTTGTTTATTGCAGCTTA
TAATGGTTACAAATAAAGCAATAGCATCACAAATTTCACAAATAAAGCATTTTTTTCACTGCCGACGTCA
GGTGGCACTTTTCGGGGTTGGGGTTGCGCCTTTTCCAAGGCAGCCCTGGGTTTGCGCAGGGACGCGGCTG
CTCTGGGCGTGGTTCCGGGAAACGCAGCGGCGCCGACCCTGGGTCTCGCACATTCTTCACGTCCGTTCGC
AGCGTCACCCGGATCTTCGCCGCTACCCTTGTGGGCCCCCCGGCGACGCTTCCTGCTCCGCCCCTAAGTC
GGGAAGGTTCCTTGCGGTTCGCGGCGTGCCGGACGTGACAAACGGAAGCCGCACGTCTCACTAGTACCCT
CGCAGACGGACAGCGCCAGGGAGCAATGGCAGCGCGCCGACCGCGATGGGCTGTGGCCAATAGCGGCTGC
TCAGCAGGGCGCGCCGAGAGCAGCGGCCGGGAAGGGGCGGTGCGGGAGGCGGGGTGTGGGGCGGTAGTGT
GGGCCCTGTTCCTGCCCGCGCGGTGTTCCGCATTCTGCAAGCCTCCGGAGCGCACGTCGGCAGTCGGCTC
CCTCGTTGACCGAATCACCGACCTCTCTCCCCAGGGGGATCCACCGGAGCTTACCATGGATAGATCCGGA
AAGCCTGAACTCACCGCGACGTCTGTCGAGAAGTTTCTGATCGAAAAGTTCGACAGCGTCTCCGACCTGA
TGCAGCTCTCGGAGGGCGAAGAATCTCGTGCTTTCAGCTTCGATGTAGGAGGGCGTGGATATGTCCTGCG
GGTAAATAGCTGCGCCGATGGTTTCTACAAAGATCGTTATGTTTATCGGCACTTTGCATCGGCCGCGCTC
CCGATTCCGGAAGTGCTTGACATTGGGGAATTCAGCGAGAGCCTGACCTATTGCATCTCCCGCCGTGCAC
AGGGTGTCACGTTGCAAGACCTGCCTGAAACCGAACTGCCCGCTGTTCTGCAGCCGGTCGCGGAGGCCAT
GGATGCGATCGCTGCGGCCGATCTTAGCCAGACGAGCGGGTTCGGCCCATTCGGACCGCAAGGAATCGGT
CAATACACTACATGGCGTGATTTCATATGCGCGATTGCTGATCCCCATGTGTATCACTGGCAAACTGTGA
TGGACGACACCGTCAGTGCGTCCGTCGCGCAGGCTCTCGATGAGCTGATGCTTTGGGCCGAGGACTGCCC
CGAAGTCCGGCACCTCGTGCACGCGGATTTCGGCTCCAACAATGTCCTGACGGACAATGGCCGCATAACA
GCGGTCATTGACTGGAGCGAGGCGATGTTCGGGGATTCCCAATACGAGGTCGCCAACATCTTCTTCTGGA
GGCCGTGGTTGGCTTGTATGGAGCAGCAGACGCGCTACTTCGAGCGGAGGCATCCGGAGCTTGCAGGATC
GCCGCGGCTCCGGGCGTATATGCTCCGCATTGGTCTTGACCAACTCTATCAGAGCTTGGTTGACGGCAAT
TTCGATGATGCAGCTTGGGCGCAGGGTCGATGCGACGCAATCGTCCGATCCGGAGCCGGGACTGTCGGGC
GTACACAAATCGCCCGCAGAAGCGCGGCCGTCTGGACCGATGGCTGTGTAGAAGTACTCGCCGATAGTGG
AAACCGACGCCCCAGCACTCGTCCGAGGGCAAAGGAATAGAGTAGATGCCGACCGAACAAGAGCTGATTT
CGAGAACGCCTCAGCCAGCAACTCGCGCGAGCCTAGCAAGGCAAATGCGAGAGAACGGCCTTACGCTTGG
TGGCACAGTTCTCGTCCACAGTTCGCTAAGCTCGCTCGGCTGGGTCGCGGGAGGGCCGGTCGCAGTGATT
CAGGCCCTTCTGGATTGTGTTGGTCCCCAGGGCACGATTGTCATGCCCACGCACTCGGGTGATCTGACTG
ATCCCGCAGATTGGAGATCGCCGCCCGTGCCTGCCGATTGGGTGCAGATCTCTAGAGCTCGCTGATCAGC
CTCGACTGTGCCTTCTAGTTGCCAGCCATCTGTTGTTTGCCCCTCCCCCGTGCCTTCCTTGACCCTGGAA
GGTGCCACTCCCACTGTCCTTTCCTAATAAAATGAGGAAATTGCATCGCATTGTCTGAGTAGGTGTCATT
CTATTCTGGGGGGTGGGGTGGGGCAGGACAGCAAGGGGGAGGATTGGGAAGACAATAGCAGGCATGCTGG
GGATGCGGTGGGCTCTATGGCTTCTGAGGCGGAAAGAACCAGCTGGGGCTCGATGAGGGAGCTGCGGTGG
AGGAGGTGGAGAGAAGGCCGCACCCTTCTGGGCAGGGGGAGGGGAGTGCCGCAATACCTTTATGGGAGTT
CTCTGCTGCCTCCCGTCTTGTAAGGACCGCCCTGGGCCTGGAAGAAGCCCTCCCTCCTTTCCTCCTCGCG
TGATCTCGTCATCGCCTCCATGTCGAGTCGCTTCTCGATTATGGGCGGGATTCTTTTGCCTAGGCTTAAG
GGGCTAACTTGGTCCCTGGGCGTTGCCCTGCAGGGGAGTGAGCAGCTGTAAGATTTGAGGGGCGACTCCG
ATTAGTTTATCTTCCCACGGACTAGAGTTGGTGTCGAGGTTATTGTAATAAGGGTGGGGTAGGGAAATGG
AGCTTAGTCATTCACCTGGGGCTGATTTTATGCAACGAGACTGCGGATTATCACTAATCATTTTTGGAGC
ATTTTTCTAGAGACAGACATAAAGCATGATCACCTGAGTTTTATACCATTTGAGACCCTTGCTGCACCAC
CAAAGTGTAGCATCAGGTTAAATCTTAATAGAAAAATTTTAGCTTTTGCTTGAGAAACCAGTGCTTCCCT
CCCTCACCCTCTCTCCCCAGGCTCTCTACCCCTTTGCATCCCTACCAGGCATCTTAGCAACTCTCACTCA
TACTTGATCCCATTTTCCATTTGTTGTACTTGCTCCTCCAGTATTCAGACATAGCACTAGCTTTCTCCCT
CTCTTGATCTTGGGTAGCCTGGTGTCTCGCGAAACCAGACAGATTGGTTCCACCACAAATTAAGGCTTGA
GCTGGGGCTTGACTCTTACCCAGCAGTGCTTTTATTCCTCCCTAGTTCACGTTCTTAAATGTTTATCTTG
ATTTTCATTTTATCCTTTTTCCTTAGCTGGGATTCTGTCCCTGACCGTCTTCACAGTCCAGGTGATCTTG
ACTACTGCTTTACAGAGAATTGGATCTGAGGTTAGGCAACATCTCCCTTTTTCTTCCTCTAAATACCTCT
CATTTCTGTTCTTACCAGTTAGTAACTGATCTCAGATGCCTGTGTGATAGCTGGTACCCAGCTTTTGTTC
CCTTTAGTGAGGGTTAATTGCGCGCTTGGCGTAATCATGGTCATAGCTGTTTCCTGTGTGAAATTGTTAT
CCGCTCACAATTCCACACAACATACGAGCCGGGAGCATAAAGTGTAAAGCCTGGGGTGCCTAATGAGTGA
GCTAACTCACATTAATTGCGTTGCGCTCACTGCCCGCTTTCCAGTCGGGAAACCTGTCGTGCCAGCTGCA
TTAATGAATCGGCCAACGCGCGGGGAGAGGCGGTTTGCGTATTGGGCGCTCTTCCGCTTCCTCGCTCACT
GACTCGCTGCGCTCGGTCGTTCGGCTGCGGCGAGCGGTATCAGCTCACTCAAAGGCGGTAATACGGTTAT
CCACAGAATCAGGGGATAACGCAGGAAAGAACATGTGAGCAAAAGGCCAGCAAAAGGCCAGGAACCGTAA
AAAGGCCGCGTTGCTGGCGTTTTTCCATAGGCTCCGCCCCCCTGACGAGCATCACAAAAATCGACGCTCA
AGTCAGAGGTGGCGAAACCCGACAGGACTATAAAGATACCAGGCGTTTCCCCCTGGAAGCTCCCTCGTGC
GCTCTCCTGTTCCGACCCTGCCGCTTACCGGATACCTGTCCGCCTTTCTCCCTTCGGGAAGCGTGGCGCT
TTCTCATAGCTCACGCTGTAGGTATCTCAGTTCGGTGTAGGTCGTTCGCTCCAAGCTGGGCTGTGTGCAC
GAACCCCCCGTTCAGCCCGACCGCTGCGCCTTATCCGGTAACTATCGTCTTGAGTCCAACCCGGTAAGAC
ACGACTTATCGCCACTGGCAGCAGCCACTGGTAACAGGATTAGCAGAGCGAGGTATGTAGGCGGTGCTAC
AGAGTTCTTGAAGTGGTGGCCTAACTACGGCTACACTAGAAGAACAGTATTTGGTATCTGCGCTCTGCTG
AAGCCAGTTACCTTCGGAAAAAGAGTTGGTAGCTCTTGATCCGGCAAACAAACCACCGCTGGTAGCGGTG
GTTTTTTTGTTTGCAAGCAGCAGATTACGCGCAGAAAAAAAGGATCTCAAGAAGATCCTTTGATCTTTTC
TACGGGGTCTGACGCTCAGTGGAACGAAAACTCACGTTAAGGGATTTTGGTCATGAGATTATCAAAAAGG
ATCTTCACCTAGATCCTTTTAAATTAAAAATGAAGTTTTAAATCAATCTAAAGTATATATGAGTAAACTT
GGTCTGACAGTTACCAATGCTTAATCAGTGAGGCACCTATCTCAGCGATCTGTCTATTTCGTTCATCCAT
AGTTGCCTGACTCCCCGTCGTGTAGATAACTACGATACGGGAGGGCTTACCATCTGGCCCCAGTGCTGCA
ATGATACCGCGAGACCCACGCTCACCGGCTCCAGATTTATCAGCAATAAACCAGCCAGCCGGAAGGGCCG
AGCGCAGAAGTGGTCCTGCAACTTTATCCGCCTCCATCCAGTCTATTAATTGTTGCCGGGAAGCTAGAGT
AAGTAGTTCGCCAGTTAATAGTTTGCGCAACGTTGTTGCCATTGCTACAGGCATCGTGGTGTCACGCTCG
TCGTTTGGTATGGCTTCATTCAGCTCCGGTTCCCAACGATCAAGGCGAGTTACATGATCCCCCATGTTGT
GCAAAAAAGCGGTTAGCTCCTTCGGTCCTCCGATCGTTGTCAGAAGTAAGTTGGCCGCAGTGTTATCACT
CATGGTTATGGCAGCACTGCATAATTCTCTTACTGTCATGCCATCCGTAAGATGCTTTTCTGTGACTGGT
GAGTACTCAACCAAGTCATTCTGAGAATAGTGTATGCGGCGACCGAGTTGCTCTTGCCCGGCGTCAATAC
GGGATAATACCGCGCCACATAGCAGAACTTTAAAAGTGCTCATCATTGGAAAACGTTCTTCGGGGCGAAA
ACTCTCAAGGATCTTACCGCTGTTGAGATCCAGTTCGATGTAACCCACTCGTGCACCCAACTGATCTTCA
GCATCTTTTACTTTCACCAGCGTTTCTGGGTGAGCAAAAACAGGAAGGCAAAATGCCGCAAAAAAGGGAA
TAAGGGCGACACGGAAATGTTGAATACTCATACTCTTCCTTTTTCAATATTATTGAAGCATTTATCAGGG
TTATTGTCTCATGAGCGGATACATATTTGAATGTATTTAGAAAAATAAACAAATAGGGGTTCCGCGCACA
TTTCCCCGAAAAGTGCCAC
Features (pLannotate 1.2.2; 30 found; start..end, strand, type, name):
     30..458     -  rep_origin     f1 ori (sequence partly withheld): f1 bacteriophage origin of replication; arrow indicates direction of (+) strand synthesis
    463..618     -  CDS            lacZα (fragment): LacZα fragment of β-galactosidase; lacZ fragment
    626..644     +  promoter       T7 promoter: promoter for bacteriophage T7 RNA polymerase
   1172..1253    -  polyA_signal   SV40 poly(A) signal: SV40 polyadenylation signal
   1276..1359    -  CDS            large T antigen (fragment): large T antigen from SV40 (simian virus 40)
   1370..2116    -  CDS            Tet-On® 3G: modified rtTA protein that binds tightly to promoters containing the tet operator in the presence of doxycycline
   2135..2645    -  promoter       hPGK promoter: human phosphoglycerate kinase 1 promoter
   2665..2713    +  polyA_signal   poly(A) signal: synthetic polyadenylation signal
   2727..2818    +  misc_feature   pause site: RNA polymerase II transcriptional pause signal from the human α2 globin gene
   2822..3189    +  promoter       TRE3GS promoter: 3rd-generation Tet-responsive promoter that can be activated by binding of Tet-On® 3G, modified to eliminate binding sites for endogenous mammalian transcription factors
   3216..7856    +  CDS            NUMA1 (fragment): NUMA1_HUMAN - Also known as NMP22 From Homo sapiens (Human).
   7858..9546    +  CDS            NUMA1 (fragment): NUMA1_HUMAN - Also known as NMP22 From Homo sapiens (Human).
   9583..10314   +  CDS            TagRFP-T: TagRFP-T is a basic (constitutively fluorescent) red fluorescent protein published in 2008, derived from Entacmaea quadricolor. It has low acid sensitivity.
  10315..10346   +  misc_feature   MCS (fragment): multiple cloning site
  10390..10719   +  CDS            sspB (fragment): SSPB_HAEIN - Experimental evidence at protein level: Swiss-Prot protein existence level 1. Also stimulates degradation of the N-terminus of RseA (residues 1-108, alone or in complex with sigma-E) by ClpX-ClpP in a non-ssrA-mediated fashion. From Haemophilus influenzae (strain ATCC 51907 / DSM 11121 / KW20 / Rd).
  10763..10846   +  CDS            large T antigen (fragment): large T antigen from SV40 (simian virus 40)
  10869..10950   +  polyA_signal   SV40 poly(A) signal: SV40 polyadenylation signal
  10972..11482   +  promoter       hPGK promoter: human phosphoglycerate kinase 1 promoter
  11518..12538   +  CDS            HygR (fragment): aminoglycoside phosphotransferase from E. coli; aph(4)-Ia; confers resistance to hygromycin
  12556..12834   +  CDS            yokD (fragment): YOKD_BACSU - Experimental evidence at protein level: Swiss-Prot protein existence level 1. May contribute to antibiotic resistance. From Bacillus subtilis (strain 168).
  12854..13078   +  polyA_signal   bGH poly(A) signal: bovine growth hormone polyadenylation signal
  13082..13103   +  promoter       SV40 promoter (fragment): SV40 enhancer and early promoter
  14179..14197   -  promoter       T3 promoter: promoter for bacteriophage T3 RNA polymerase
  14240..14262   -  protein_bind   lac operator (fragment): The lac repressor binds to the lac operator to inhibit transcription in E. coli. This inhibition can be relieved by adding lactose or isopropyl-β-D-thiogalactopyranoside (IPTG). lac repressor encoded by lacI
  14266..14296   -  promoter       lac promoter: promoter for the E. coli lac operon
  14311..14332   -  protein_bind   CAP binding site: CAP binding activates transcription in the presence of cAMP. E. coli catabolite activator protein
  14345..14437   -  CDS            lacI (fragment): lac repressor; lacI; The lac repressor binds to the lac operator to inhibit transcription in E. coli. This inhibition can be relieved by adding lactose or isopropyl-β-D-thiogalactopyranoside (IPTG).
  14620..15208   -  rep_origin     ori: high-copy-number ColE1/pMB1/pBR322/pUC origin of replication
  15379..16239   -  CDS            AmpR: β-lactamase; bla; confers resistance to ampicillin, carbenicillin, and related antibiotics
  16240..16344   -  promoter       AmpR promoter: bla
