[The description below was written by a language model from this plasmid's Addgene catalogue record and pLannotate feature annotations shown in this document.]
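Description:
pTK746 is a roughly 16.4 kb mammalian targeting/expression plasmid built on the pMK247 backbone. It is designed to place a doxycycline-inducible NuMA fusion gene at the Rosa 26 locus. In E. coli it is maintained through a high-copy ColE1/pUC-type origin with ampicillin resistance. It also retains the f1 origin, lacZα remnants and T7/T3 promoters typical of a pBluescript-like cloning vector. The unannotated stretches flanking the mammalian cassettes are where locus homology arms would be expected, but the feature tables do not label them. The record also does not state how integration is achieved.

The payload is an all-in-one Tet-On system. A human PGK promoter drives the Tet-On 3G transactivator with an SV40 polyadenylation signal, in the opposite orientation to the cargo. A synthetic poly(A) and a transcriptional pause site insulate the downstream TRE3GS promoter from read-through. That promoter controls human NUMA1, described as residues 1-2115 lacking the nuclear localisation signal and carrying a "5A-3" set of mutations that the record does not explain further. NuMA is fused at its C-terminus to TagRFP-T and an SspB-derived domain, the "Nano" tag. This tag is the binding partner used in iLID-type light-induced dimerisation, which would allow optogenetic recruitment of the red-labelled NuMA. A second hPGK promoter drives hygromycin resistance with a bGH poly(A) for selecting stable integrants.

The associated work concerns cortical spindle-pulling forces generated by dynein-dynactin-NuMA. The repository and depositor sequences differ by one nucleotide in length, and in the repository read the NUMA1 annotation is split in two. The depositor states that such discrepancies do not affect function.
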