Addgene plasmid #114712: pTK746
Purpose: Express NuMA(1-2115ΔNLS)5A-3-RFP-Nano from Rosa 26 locus
Depositing lab: Tomomi Kiyomitsu. Depositing organization: Nagoya University. Publication: Dynein-Dynactin-NuMA clusters generate cortical spindle-pulling forces as a multi-arm ensemble. Okumura M, Natsume T, Kanemaki MT, Kiyomitsu T. Elife. 2018 May 31;7. pii: 36559. doi: 10.7554/eLife.36559. PubMed 29848445.
Backbone
  Vector backbone: pMK247_addgene#105926
  Selectable markers: Hygromycin
Growth in bacteria
  Bacterial resistance: Ampicillin, 100 μg/mL
  Growth temperature: 37°C
  Growth strain: DH5alpha
  Copy number: Unknown
Gene/Insert
  Gene/Insert name: NuMA(1-2115ΔNLS)5A-3-RFP-Nano
Terms and licenses: Academic/Nonprofit Terms; Industry Terms: Not Available to Industry
Depositor comments: Please note that some discrepancies were found between Addgene's quality control result and the depositor's full plasmid sequence. The depositor noted that these discrepancies do NOT affect plasmid function.
How to cite: pTK746 was a gift from Tomomi Kiyomitsu (Addgene plasmid # 114712 ; http://n2t.net/addgene:114712 ; RRID:Addgene_114712)
